>Addgene plasmid #193012 | pTol2CG NBT:NRGIIIa:polyA | addgene full sequence | sequence record 379619 | Addgene NGS Result
GCTCCAAGCTGGGCTGTGTGCACGAACCCCCCGTTCAGCCCGACCGCTGCGCCTTATCCGGTAACTATCG
TCTTGAGTCCAACCCGGTAAGACACGACTTATCGCCACTGGCAGCAGCCACTGGTAACAGGATTAGCAGA
GCGAGGTATGTAGGCGGTGCTACAGAGTTCTTGAAGTGGTGGCCTAACTACGGCTACACTAGAAGAACAG
TATTTGGTATCTGCGCTCTGCTGAAGCCAGTTACCTTCGGAAAAAGAGTTGGTAGCTCTTGATCCGGCAA
ACAAACCACCGCTGGTAGCGGTGGTTTTTTTGTTTGCAAGCAGCAGATTACGCGCAGAAAAAAAGGATCT
CAAGAAGATCCTTTGATCTTTTCTACGGGGTCTGACGCTCAGTGGAACGAAAACTCACGTTAAGGCATTT
TGGTCATGAGATTATCAAAAAGGATCTTCACCTAGATCCTTTTAAATTAAAAATGAAGTTTTAAATCAAT
CTAAAGTATATATGAGTAAACTTGGTCTGACAGTTACCAATGCTTAATCAGTGAGGCACCTATCTCAGCG
ATCTGTCTATTTCGTTCATCCATAGTTGCCTGACTCCCCGTCGTGTAGATAACTACGATACGGGAGGGCT
TACCATCTGGCCCCAGTGCTGCAATGATACCGCGAGACCCACGCTCACCGGCTCCAGATTTATCAGCAAT
AAACCAGCCAGCCGGAAGGGCCGAGCGCAGAAGTGGTCCTGCAACTTTATCCGCCTCCATCCAGTCTATT
AATTGTTGCCGGGAAGCTAGAGTAAGTAGTTCGCCAGTTAATAGTTTGCGCAACGTTGTTGCCATTGCTA
CAGGCATCGTGGTGTCACGCTCGTCGTTTGGTATGGCTTCATTCAGCTCCGGTTCCCAACGATCAAGGCG
AGTTACATGATCCCCCATGTTGTGCAAAAAAGCGGTTAGCTCCTTCGGTCCTCCGATCGTTGTCAGAAGT
AAGTTGGCCGCAGTGTTATCACTCATGGTTATGGCAGCACTGCATAATTCTCTTACTGTCATGCCATCCG
TAAGATGCTTTTCTGTGACTGGTGAGTACTCAACCAAGTCATTCTGAGAATAGTGTATGCGGCGACCGAG
TTGCTCTTGCCCGGCGTCAATACGGGATAATACCGCGCCACATAGCAGAACTTTAAAAGTGCTCATCATT
GGAAAACGTTCTTCGGGGCGAAAACTCTCAAGGATCTTACCGCTGTTGAGATCCAGTTCGATGTAACCCA
CTCGTGCACCCAACTGATCTTCAGCATCTTTTACTTTCACCAGCGTTTCTGGGTGAGCAAAAACAGGAAG
GCAAAATGCCGCAAAAAAGGGAATAAGGGCGACACGGAAATGTTGAATACTCATACTCTTCCTTTTTCAA
TATTATTGAAGCATTTATCAGGGTTATTGTCTCATGAGCGGATACATATTTGAATGTATTTAGAAAAATA
AACAAATAGGGGTTCCGCGCACATTTCCCCGAAAAGTGCCACCTAAATTGTAAGCGTTAATATTTTGTTA
AAATTCGCGTTAAATTTTTGTTAAATCAGCTCATTTTTTAACCAATAGGCCGAAATCGGCAAAATCCCTT
ATAAATCAAAAGAATAGACCGAGATAGGGT
[37 nt withheld, positions 1641-1677]
AAAGAACGTGGACTCCAACGTCAAAGG
[49 nt withheld, positions 1705-1753]
T
[86 nt withheld, positions 1755-1840]
GCTGGCTAAGAACTCATCAGCCTCCCCGGTCCATCTACCCACGTACCAATGCACCAATTGGCCACAATGA
CGGCTACTACATGGTGCCATTCCTTCCTCTTTATAGGAATGGAGACTACCTCCTGTCCAACAATGCTCTT
GGATACGAGTACGCCTACCTGTTGGACCCAGGTCATTGCACAACACCAGAAATGCCCTCTGATCTGCAAA
AGACGTGAATATCTGTTCAGACACCCATATCCACTCTGTTCCACACAGGTCAGAGGTTTGTCCAGGAGTT
CTTGACAGAGGTGTAAAAAGTACTCAAAAATTTTACTCAAGTGAAAGTACAAGTACTTAGGGAAAATTTT
ACTCAATTAAAAGTAAAAGTATCTGGCTAGAATCTTACTTGAGTAAAAGTAAAAAAGTACTCCATTAAAA
TTGTACTTGAGTATTAAGGAAGTAAAAGTAAAAGCAAGAAAGAAAACTAGAGATTCTTGTTTAAGCTTTT
AATCTCAAAAAACATTAAATGAAATGCATACAAGGTTTTATCCTGCTTTAGAACTGTTTGTATTTAATTA
TCAAACTATAAGACAGACAATCTAATGCCAGTACACGCTACTCAAAGTTGTAAAACCTCAGATTTAACTT
CAGTAGAAGCTGATTCTCAAAATTGTTAGTGTCAAGCCTAGCTCTTTTGGGGCTGAAAAGCAATCCTGCA
GTGCTGAAAAGCCTCTCACAGGCAGCCGATGCGGGAAGAGGTGTATTAGTCTTGATAGAGAGGCTGCAAA
TAGCAGGAAACGTGAGCAGAGACTCCCTGGTGTCTGAAACACAGGCCAGATGGGCCCTCGAGCAGGAAAC
AGCTATGACCATGATTACGCCAAGCTATCAACTTTGTATAGAAAAGTTGGTAATACGACTCACTATAGGG
CGAATTGGGTACCGGGCCCCCCCTCGAGGTCGACTCTAGACCCTGTCTGTTCCTGATTACATCTAGTTTG
CTGCCTGTCCGGATTATTGCCTGTTTTTTGACTACTCTCTTGTATCCTGTGGTGTACTTTCTATTTTGGT
GTGTTTGACTCGGCCTGTGACCCCAACCATTTATTTGTCTCCTGTAACTGTACCGCATTGACTGATTGTT
ACTGACCCGGCCTGGCTTTTAACTACAATTCTTGTTTCCAATTCTACAACCCCACACTTGGTTCCCTTGC
TTGGTCAGAACTCTCTCCTTGGGCCTCTCACGTTAAGACCTGGCGTCATCTGAGTAGCAGAGGGCTAGTC
CCGATGCCAAAGGCGGCTGTTATAGGCAGAAGGGTGAGCCGCGACTGGGTCCTTGGTGTCTGTTCTGATT
TTGGGACACCCTGCCTTACAGCCCCCCTCAAGTCTCTGATTATTGCCTTGTAACCTTGTAACCAATCAGT
GGAAATCAAGAGACCTGCAAAGCAGGAAGTAGTGTTCTACTTATGTCACTCCAGTCTTTATACATTACAT
TTTTGGCTAACTAACTATATTAGAAACATTTTTTATTTTGCATAGCCAATCTACAGTATTTACCCAGTTT
TTATTTTTAAACTGAATAATTATTTTAAGGATAATATCTGCCTGCAGAATAAATAATTCGATATATGCCA
TGGATAAGCAATATGGTGTCTTGACAAGACAGAATATAATTTGATATTTTAGAAGCATGGCTTTTATGGA
CTTATACACATGTAGGTATGATGTGAGAACCTGGTTAATGGTGTCCATTTGCTGTCATGAGTTTGCTTGG
TTACTGAGCACAGACTATTTTATGAGCTTTGCCAGGTCCTGCTTTTCTCATCCTTTCAAAACAATGTGTT
CCCTTCACTCCACACAGAGTAATGTCCATGTTCCTGGTGTGTGAGTCTCCTCTTCCAAATGCAGCATCTT
CTCCCCCCCCATGCCATGTGACACTTTCATTAGCATCTCCTCATGCTTTGTGTGAATTCTGCTCTGCCCT
ACCCCTCCCCTTATGCAGCACAAGGAAGAAGGGAGAAAGCTGTGTCTGCATATCTGCAAAAGGCTGCCTG
ACTGACAGTAAGAATGTCTGTCTCGAGGACCTCTTCCCACACAGCTGTACCACTGAAATCCATATTTATT
GGTAGTACATCTGTTACTAACATTTTAACATTAACAACAGTGATTACATTACCTTCAGAACATTGCAGTA
AGGAACAGACTCCTGTATGCTCATAGTGTAATACCAGGAGAATATATTGTAAATCTTGGGTGTTGCCCAC
TTTCAGTGATATCAGCTTTGCTTTCTGTATTTTTTAATCATTTAATGCTCCTTCATAGTAATCTTGAAAT
GCAAACATTTTCCTTAAGGTGGGCATAGCCAAACAATATTCAACATCAACACACTGGGCCAAATCAGGAT
GATCTGATCAACAGGCTAACAATCAGATCATATTTGGGAGCCATTTGCCAATGTGGTCCTCTTCCAACAT
GATTATCCAAACTGTCTGATAGATATATCTGCTTGATAGTCAAATATTGGTCAGGCAGGCCATTGAGAAG
GCCTCATGCATGGGCCAATAAGCTGCTGATTGGGTTGCCTACTTGTGGATATTTTACTAGCCTGGCCAGA
AAAAATGTTGCTTGATGCCAATGTCAATAATTGGAAAAAAACATTAAAATATAAGAAGGCTGTTACTTTT
TTCCCAGAAAAGGTGGTAACCATAACTGCCAACTAATTCTGGAAGAGCTGAGTTGGCAGCTTATACTTGG
CCATTTATCAATCACCACCTATAAGGATGTACCGAGTCTGCGTGCTTATTAGGTATATGTGAGTATGACA
CAATTTTAAACACTATTATGTCTGCAAGAGCTGAGTCAGCAGTTATACTTGGCCATGTATTGCCACCCAT
AAGGATGTACTGATTCAATCATTTTTCTCCAAACCCCTAAATTCATATGATGTCTGCCAGCTTATTAGGT
ACAGTATATGTGAGTATGATAAAAATATTTGTAATATTTAATATTGGTTGTGTTTTCTCTCTATAGAAAT
AATACACAATCCAAACAAAAGTGGCATAAATGTGATATATTGTAATGACATGATAAGGAAATTACACTGA
TTTATTGGCTATTAATATTTCTCATTTGCAATCACTATGCTGCTCTGGCAGCTTTTATCAGCACATCAGT
GCTACAGAAAGAATGGAACCCTGGCTGTCATGCTGATTCTAATGCTCAGCAGCATTTTACACATTTTGCT
GCATTTTCTAGCTATCAGCTGATTACTCCCAGGATCCCCCTTGTGTTCCACTGCAGATGTATTTACTGAT
GCTTAGCTTCTACCAACGGGCACTTACAAGTATTTCTATGTGGGTGTAACTAGAAAGAAGATGGACTATG
TAAAGCATATGGGCCTCTAGTTTGGGCATAACCTTAATGTACATTTGGATGGGAGGTTCCAGGGTAAAGG
TTAATCCAATAGCACTGGTTTCCCCTAGCTTTGCCACTTTTAATAGGCAAGGTTTCAGCCCTGTCTACTC
ATATGTAAATTGTGATTGTGATTTTATTTCACATTTTTGTTCTGTATGTTTGGACAGATGTCAGTAAAAC
CATTTAACTGCCCCCGTTTGTTCAACCTCCTCGTTCTTCTGCTACATCCACTGGTCTTTACGGAAGCAAT
TAAATAAATTAAGGGCCATATGATTTCCTGCCCTGTAAAACTGGTGTGTGTTTGCGGTCTGAGGCAGATG
TGCTGCTTCCATTTGAATACAGGGGGGATATTGAAACACTGACTCGGGAATCCCCTGGAGAGTGATTTGA
GGCAGAAATGGATATGGAGCAGTATCATGTGATAAAATGAAATTGTGAGGCAGCTGCATAGGGTGGCACC
CATCCCCACTGCACCTTCCTTCCCCCTACAGCTCCCAGTGATGGACGAGTTGTGTGGGGGATGGTACCTG
TCACTAATACCTTTGGAGTCATCATTAGGCTAATATTATCAATAACAAGGTTAATGTTTCTATAGGCTTA
ATCAGCTTCTCATTCGTGTTTTAATTAGAATTTTTTTTCATTATTTCAGTATAATATTCCTTTGTAATAA
GCAATAAGCACATTCCCAGCATCTTTTTCACCTTCTTGGTGGTATCTGCCTGATGGTGAGACAATGCAGC
ATCCATTTCCATTCCCTCCCTTGTCATTTGATTGGTTCCCATCCCTACAATGCTCAGGGCCAGTGGCTCC
ACCCACCATTACATCATCTGAGCCCAGGACCACAGCAAGTGAATAGGAGAGAGCAGCACCCTCCCCAAGG
CGTCACAAGTGTATAAAAGGCAGCAGAAGGAGCCTCTGACAGCCCAGATTCTTAGCCGGCTGGAAACCAT
CGGGGTGTTGCACAAAGGGCAAGTAAAGCAACAAGAAAGGGCCACACCATCCACTGATTACACCACTGTA
AGACTCAACCCAATCAAGCTTGATATCGAATTCCTGCAGCCCGGGGGATCCACTAGTTCTAGAGCGGCCG
CCACCGCGGTGGAGCTCCAGCTTTTGTTCCCTTTAGTGAGGGTTAATTCAAGTTTGTACAAAAAAGCAGG
CTCCGAATTCGCCACCATGGAGATTTATTCCCCAGACATGTCTGAGGTCGCCGCCGAGAGGTCCTCCAGC
CCCTCCACTCAGCTGAGTGCAGACCCATCTCTTGATGGGCTTCCGGCAGCAGAAGACATGCCAGAGCCCC
AGACTGAAGATGGGAGAACCCCTGGACTCGTGGGCCTGGCCGTGCCCTGCTGTGCGTGCCTAGAAGCTGA
GCGCCTGAGAGGTTGCCTCAACTCAGAGAAAATCTGCATTGTCCCCATCCTGGCTTGCCTGGTCAGCCTC
TGCCTCTGCATCGCCGGCCTCAAGTGGGTATTTGTGGACAAGATCTTTGAATATGACTCTCCTACTCACC
TTGACCCTGGGGGGTTAGGCCAGGACCCTATTATTTCTCTGGACGCAACTGCTGCCTCAGCTGTGTGGGT
GTCGTCTGAGGCATACACTTCACCTGTCTCTAGGGCTCAATCTGAAAGTGAGGTTCAAGTTACAGTGCAA
GGTGACAAGGCTGTTGTCTCCTTTGAACCATCAGCGGCACCGACACCGAAGAATCGTATTTTTGCCTTTT
CTTTCTTGCCGTCCACTGCGCCATCCTTCCCTTCACCCACCCGGAACCCTGAGGTGAGAACGCCCAAGTC
AGCAACTCAGCCACAAACAACAGAAACTAATCTCCAAACTGCTCCTAAACTTTCTACATCTACATCCACC
ACTGGGACAAGCCATCTTGTAAAATGTGCGGAGAAGGAGAAAACTTTCTGTGTGAATGGAGGGGAGTGCT
TCATGGTGAAAGACCTTTCAAACCCCTCGAGATACTTGTGCAAGTGCCCAAATGAGTTTACTGGTGATCG
CTGCCAAAACTACGTAATGGCCAGCTTCTACAAGCATCTTGGGATTGAATTTATGGAGGCGGAGGAGCTG
TACCAGAAGAGAGTGCTGACCATAACCGGCATCTGCATCGCCCTCCTTGTGGTCGGCATCATGTGTGTGG
TGGCCTACTGCAAAACCAAGAAACAGCGGAAAAAGCTGCATGACCGTCTTCGGCAGAGCCTTCGGTCTGA
ACGAAACAATATGATGAACATTGCCAATGGGCCTCACCATCCTAACCCACCCCCCGAGAATGTCCAGCTG
GTGAATCAATACGTATCTAAAAACGTCATCTCCAGTGAGCATATTGTTGAGAGAGAAGCAGAGACATCCT
TTTCCACCAGTCACTATACTTCCACAGCCCATCACTCCACTACTGTCACCCAGACTCCTAGCCACAGCTG
GAGCAACGGACACACTGAAAGCATCCTTTCCGAAAGCCACTCTGTAATCGTGATGTCATCCGTAGAAAAC
AGTAGGCACAGCAGCCCAACTGGGGGCCCAAGAGGACGTCTTAATGGCACAGGAGGCCCTCGTGAATGTA
ACAGCTTCCTCAGGCATGCCAGAGAAACCCCTGATTCCTACCGAGACTCTCCTCATAGTGAAAGGTATGT
GTCAGCCATGACCACCCCGGCTCGTATGTCACCTGTAGATTTCCACACGCCAAGCTCCCCCAAATCGCCC
CCTTCGGAAATGTCTCCACCCGTGTCCAGCATGACGGTGTCCATGCCTTCCATGGCGGTCAGCCCCTTCA
TGGAAGAAGAGAGACCTCTACTTCTCGTGACACCACCAAGGCTGCGGGAGAAGAAGTTTGACCATCACCC
TCAGCAGTTCAGCTCCTTCCACCACAACCCCGCGCATGACAGTAACAGCCTCCCTGCTAGCCCCTTGAGG
ATAGTGGAGGATGAGGAGTATGAAACGACCCAAGAGTACGAGCCAGCCCAAGAGCCTGTTAAGAAACTCG
CCAATAGCCGGCGGGCCAAAAGAACCAAGCCCAATGGCCACATTGCTAACAGATTGGAAGTGGACAGCAA
CACAAGCTCCCAGAGCAGTAACTCAGAGAGTGAAACAGAAGATGAAAGAGTAGGTGAAGATACGCCTTTC
CTGGGCATACAGAACCCCCTGGCAGCCAGTCTTGAGGCAACACCTGCCTTCCGCCTGGCTGACAGCAGGA
CTAACCCAGCAGGCCGCTTCTCGACACAGGAAGAAATCCAGGCCAGGCTGTCTAGTGTAATTGCTAACCA
AGACCCTATTGCTGTATAAGAATTCGACCCAGCTTTCTTGTACAAAGTGGGGGATCCAGACATGATAAGA
TACATTGATGAGTTTGGACAAACCACAACTAGAATGCAGTGAAAAAAATGCTTTATTTGTGAAATTTGTG
ATGCTATTGCTTTATTTGTAACCATTATAAGCTGCAATAAACAAGTTAACAACAACAATTGCATTCATTT
TATGTTTCAGGTTCAGGGGGAGGTGTGGGAGGTTTTTTCCAACTTTATTATACATAGTTGATAATTCACT
GGCCGTCGTTTTACGGTACCATCGATGATGATCCAGACATGATAAGATACATTGATGAGTTTGGACAAAC
CACAACTAGAATGCAGTGAAAAAAATGCTTTATTTGTGAAATTTGTGATGCTATTGCTTTATTTGTAACC
ATTATAAGCTGCAATAAACAAGTTAACAACAACAATTGCATTCATTTTATGTTTCAGGTTCAGGGGGAGG
TGTGGGAGGTTTTTTAAAGCAAGTAAAACCTCTACAAATGTGGTATGGCTGATTATGATCCTCTAGATCA
GATCTCTTGTTTATTGCAGCTTATAATGGTTACAAATAAAGCAATAGCATCACAAATTTCACAAATAAAG
CATTTTTTTCACTGCATTCTAGTTGTGGTTTGTCCAAACTCATCAATGTATCTTATCATGTCTGGATCTA
CGTAATACGACTCACTATAGTTCTAGAGGCTCGAGAGGGGCCGCTTTACTTGTACAGCTCGTCCATGCCG
AGAGTGATCCCGGCGGCGGTCACGAACTCCAGCAGGACCATGTGATCGCGCTTCTCGTTGGGGTCTTTGC
TCAGGGCGGACTGGGTGCTCAGGTAGTGGTTGTCGGGCAGCAGCACGGGGCCGTCGCCGATGGGGGTGTT
CTGCTGGTAGTGGTCGGCGAGCTGCACGCTGCCGTCCTCGATGTTGTGGCGGATCTTGAAGTTCACCTTG
ATGCCGTTCTTCTGCTTGTCGGCCATGATATAGACGTTGTGGCTGTTGTAGTTGTACTCCAGCTTGTGCC
CCAGGATGTTGCCGTCCTCCTTGAAGTCGATGCCCTTCAGCTCGATGCGGTTCACCAGGGTGTCGCCCTC
GAACTTCACCTCGGCGCGGGTCTTGTAGTTGCCGTCGTCCTTGAAGAAGATGGTGCGCTCCTGGACGTAG
CCTTCGGGCATGGCGGACTTGAAGAAGTCGTGCTGCTTCATGTGGTCGGGGTAGCGGCTGAAGCACTGCA
CGCCGTAGGTCAGGGTGGTCACGAGGGTGGGCCAGGGCACGGGCAGCTTGCCGGTGGTGCAGATGAACTT
CAGGGTCAGCTTGCCGTAGGTGGCATCGCCCTCGCCCTCGCCGGACACGCTGAACTTGTGGCCGTTTACG
TCGCCGTCCAGCTCGACCAGGATGGGCACCACCCCGGTGAACAGCTCCTCGCCCTTGCTCACCATGGTCA
CTGTCTGCTTTGCTGTTGGTCTGGGCTCCTGGGTCACTGGCTTACTAATGGAGTCTTTATGTATGAGGAC
TCTTATCAATTGTTCTTCTATAAAGGTCTGCAGTGTTTCTGTTCGTCCCCTACATGGACACCCAGAGCCT
CCTAAATACAGGAGCCCTGATAACTGCACAAGTGCTCAGATTCCAGCAGGGTGGAAAATGAGATAAAGTG
TGCAGATGGGGAGGGGGACGTGAATGAGAGATTTGAGGGATGAAAAGGATGGATGAACGCATTGAAAATA
GCCCCTTTCACAAAATAATACCAGTAAATTGTCATATAATTAATGACCAGACCTTTACCTGTAAATGATG
TGATGTTCATATACAGAAGAATGCCAACAATTTACAGATGATTTTACAAATTCTTAATTTTCCTTTTCTA
AATGGATTTGTTCACACATTATCTCTTCAAAGCAATTGAATTTTCTGGAAAAGATTGGCTGTGTGTGTAA
AAGGTGCTACTGAGGAATTTAATGTGACATGGAATGAAGCAAACAGCAGCCTAAGACAGGATGGCAGGAA
AAATGTCACATGTTTAAAATAAGAGTGAAACCAACGACCTGGACTTATAGAGACTGTGTGTCCTTAGGCA
AAGCTCTTGTACAAACAGTGCTTGTGACTGTGAAATTCGGGGTTTGCCTGGATTGTGTTAAATGTGTGCT
TGGATGTATCATAAAAAAGAATCGGTTCTCTGTATTTGACATTTTCTGTAATTTATCTAAAGTTACAACT
GGCTATGCCTGATTTTTATCACTATTGAATCAATCATTTTAAAGAATGTTAAGTCTGCTGATTTGGAGAG
CTCATTTACATTTATTTTGAATGTCTCTTATTTAACACAACTGATTTAAGCTTTAGATCTGCGAAGATAC
GGCCACGGGTGCTCTTGATCCTGTGGCTGATTTTGGACTGTGCTGCTCGCAGCTGCTGATGAATCACATA
CTTCCTCCATTTTCTTCCACTGATTGACTGTTATAATTTCCCTAATTTCCAGGTCAAGGTGCTGTGCATT
GTGGTAATAGATGTGACATGACGTCACTTCCAAAGGACCAATGAACATGTCTGACCAATTTCATATAATG
TGAAAACGATTTTCATAGGCAGAATAAATAACATTTAAATTAAACTGGGCATCAGCGCAATTCAATTGGT
TTGGTAATAGCAAGGGAAAATAGAATGAAGTGATCTCCAAAAAATAAGTACTTTTTGACTGTAAATAAAA
TTGTAAGGAGTAAAAAGTACTTTTTTTTCTAAAAAAATGTAATTAAGTAAAAGTAAAAGTATTGATTTTT
AATTGTACTCAAGTAAAGTAAAAATCCCCAAAAATAATACTTAAGTACAGTAATCAAGTAAAATTACTCA
AGTACTTTACACCTCTGGTTCTTGACCCCCTACCTTCAGCAAGCCCAGCAGATCCACTAGTTCTAGAGCG
GCCGCCACCGCGGTGGAGCTCCAGCTTTTGTTCCCTTTAGTGAGGGTTAATTGCGCGCTTGGCGTAATCA
TGGTCATAGCTGTTTCCTGTGTGAAATTGTTATCCGCTCACAATTCCACACAACATACGAGCCGGAAGCA
TAAAGTGTAAAGCCTGGGGTGCCTAATGAGTGAGCTAACTCACATTAATTGCGTTGCGCTCACTGCCCGC
TTTCCAGTCGGGAAACCTGTCGTGCCAGCTGCATTAATGAATCGGCCAACGCGCGGGGAGAGGCGGTTTG
CGTATTGGGCGCTCTTCCGCTTCCTCGCTCACTGACTCGCTGCGCTCGGTCGTTCGGCTGCGGCGAGCGG
TATCAGCTCACTCAAAGGCGGTAATACGGTTATCCACAGAATCAGGGGATAACGCAGGAAAGAACATGTG
AGCAAAAGGCCAGCAAAAGGCCAGGAACCGTAAAAAGGCCGCGTTGCTGGCGTTTTTCCATAGGCTCCGC
CCCCCTGACGAGCATCACAAAAATCGACGCTCAAGTCAGAGGTGGCGAAACCCGACAGGACTATAAAGAT
ACCAGGCGTTTCCCCCTGGAAGCTCCCTCGTGCGCTCTCCTGTTCCGACCCTGCCGCTTACCGGATACCT
GTCCGCCTTTCTCCCTTCGGGAAGCGTGGCGCTTTCTCATAGCTCACGCTGTAGGTATCTCAGTTCGGTG
TAGGTCGTTC
Features (pLannotate 1.2.2; 26 found; start..end, strand, type, name):
    524..1384    -  CDS            AmpR: β-lactamase; bla; confers resistance to ampicillin, carbenicillin, and related antibiotics
   1385..1489    -  promoter       AmpR promoter: bla
   1515..1840    -  rep_origin     M13 ori (fragment) (sequence partly withheld): M13 bacteriophage origin of replication; arrow indicates direction of (+) strand synthesis
   1843..2127    +  CDS            tyr (fragment): TYRO_ORYLA - Also known as tyro. Experimental evidence at transcript level: Swiss-Prot protein existence level 2. This is a copper-containing oxidase that functions in the formation of pigments such as melanins and other polyphenolic compounds. From Oryzias latipes (Japanese rice fish) (Japanese killifish).
   2709..2729    +  protein_bind   attB4: mutant version of attB; core recombination site for the Gateway® BP reaction BP Clonase™
   2731..2749    +  promoter       T7 promoter: promoter for bacteriophage T7 RNA polymerase
   2758..2784    -  misc_feature   MCS (fragment): pBluescript multiple cloning site
   6266..6337    -  misc_feature   MCS (fragment): pBluescript multiple cloning site
   6350..6368    -  promoter       T3 promoter: promoter for bacteriophage T3 RNA polymerase
   6369..6389    +  protein_bind   attB1: mutant version of attB; core recombination site for the Gateway® BP reaction BP Clonase™
   7076..8506    +  CDS            NRG1 (fragment): NRG1_HUMAN - Also known as GGF, HGL, HRGA, NDF, SMDF. Experimental evidence at protein level: Swiss-Prot protein existence level 1. Direct ligand for ERBB3 and ERBB4 tyrosine kinase receptors. Concomitantly recruits ERBB1 and ERBB2 coreceptors, resulting in ligand-stimulated tyrosine phosphorylation and activation of the ERBB receptors. The multiple isoforms perform diverse functions such as inducing growth and differentiation of epithelial, glial, neuronal, and skeletal muscle cells; inducing expression of acetylcholine receptor in synaptic vesicles during the formation of the neuromuscular j
   8520..8540    -  protein_bind   attB2: mutant version of attB; core recombination site for the Gateway® BP reaction BP Clonase™
   8543..8677    -  polyA_signal   SV40 poly(A) signal: SV40 polyadenylation signal
   8764..8784    +  CDS            lacZα (fragment): LacZα fragment of β-galactosidase; lacZ fragment
   8800..8934    -  polyA_signal   SV40 poly(A) signal: SV40 polyadenylation signal
   8957..9040    -  CDS            large T antigen (fragment): large T antigen from SV40 (simian virus 40)
   9056..9188    +  polyA_signal   SV40 poly(A) signal: SV40 polyadenylation signal
   9193..9210    +  promoter       T7 promoter (fragment): promoter for bacteriophage T7 RNA polymerase
   9236..9955    -  CDS            EGFP: the original enhanced GFP (Yang et al., 1996) mammalian codon-optimized
  11411..11451   -  misc_feature   MCS (fragment): pBluescript multiple cloning site
  11464..11482   -  promoter       T3 promoter: promoter for bacteriophage T3 RNA polymerase
  11525..11547   -  protein_bind   lac operator (fragment): The lac repressor binds to the lac operator to inhibit transcription in E. coli. This inhibition can be relieved by adding lactose or isopropyl-β-D-thiogalactopyranoside (IPTG). lac repressor encoded by lacI
  11551..11581   -  promoter       lac promoter: promoter for the E. coli lac operon
  11596..11617   -  protein_bind   CAP binding site: CAP binding activates transcription in the presence of cAMP. E. coli catabolite activator protein
  11630..11722   -  CDS            lacI (fragment): lac repressor; lacI; The lac repressor binds to the lac operator to inhibit transcription in E. coli. This inhibition can be relieved by adding lactose or isopropyl-β-D-thiogalactopyranoside (IPTG).
  11905..353     -  rep_origin     ori (across the origin): high-copy-number ColE1/pMB1/pBR322/pUC origin of replication
