[The description below was written by a language model from this plasmid's Addgene catalogue record and pLannotate feature annotations shown in this document.]
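Description:
pTol2CG NBT:NRGIIIa:polyA is a 12.1 kb Tol2 transposon transgenesis plasmid assembled by multisite Gateway cloning in the pDest Tol2CG2 destination backbone. It is propagated in E. coli through a high-copy ColE1/pUC-type origin and selected with ampicillin (AmpR under its own bla promoter). A fragment of an M13 phage origin and pBluescript-derived lac and MCS remnants are also present. The catalogue lists it under mammalian expression and transposon transgenesis. The Tol2 arms themselves are not called out in the automated feature table, although a short medaka tyrosinase hit next to the attB4 site probably reflects the flanking sequence carried with Tol2, which was originally isolated from that locus.

The payload sits between Gateway recombination scars. The roughly 3.5 kb unannotated stretch between attB4 and attB1 corresponds to the 5′ entry element, recorded as the Xenopus laevis neural-specific beta tubulin (NBT) regulatory sequence, which directs expression to neurons. Between attB1 and attB2 lies the human NRG1 type IIIa coding sequence; only part of it is matched by the annotation as an NRG1 fragment. Neuregulin 1 is a ligand for ERBB3/ERBB4 receptors. SV40 polyadenylation signals follow attB2 to terminate the transcript. A separate EGFP cassette lies in the opposite orientation, with its own SV40 poly(A) signal. The feature table does not identify its promoter, so the record does not state what drives this marker, which would presumably serve to identify transgenic carriers.

The stated purpose is to generate Tol2 transgenics expressing human Neuregulin 1 type IIIa in neurons. The associated work concerns a partial loss-of-function NRG1 variant linked to heritable peripheral neuropathy.
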