Addgene plasmid #193012: pTol2CG NBT:NRGIIIa:polyA
Purpose: Tol2 transgenic construct that will express human Neuregulin1 Type IIIa in neurons
Depositing lab: William Talbot. Depositing organization: Stanford University. Publication: Partial loss-of-function variant in neuregulin 1 identified in family with heritable peripheral neuropathy. Lysko DE, Meireles AM, Folland C, McNamara E, Laing NG, Lamont PJ, Ravenscroft G, Talbot WS. Hum Mutat. 2022 Sep;43(9):1216-1223. doi: 10.1002/humu.24393. Epub 2022 May 17. PubMed 35485770.
Backbone
  Vector backbone: pDest Tol2CG2
  Vector type: Mammalian Expression ; transposon transgenesis
Growth in bacteria
  Bacterial resistance: Ampicillin, 100 μg/mL
  Growth temperature: 37°C
  Growth strain: DH5alpha
  Copy number: Unknown
Gene/Insert 1
  Gene/Insert name: NBT (alt name: Xenopus neural-specific beta tubulin regulatory sequence)
  Species: X. laevis (frog)
  Cloning method: Gateway Cloning
  Sequencing primers: 5′ CCTGGTGTCTGAAACACAGGC; 3′ ggtctgcactcagctgagtgg
Gene/Insert 2
  Gene/Insert name: NRG1 type IIIa
  Species: H. sapiens (human)
  GenBank ID: NM_001322205.2
  Entrez Gene: NRG1 (a.k.a. ARIA, GGF, GGF2, HGL, HRG, HRG1, HRGA, MST131, MSTP131, NDF, NRG1-IT2, SMDF)
  Cloning method: Gateway Cloning
  Sequencing primers: 5′ ccacaccatccactgattacacc
Terms and licenses: Academic/Nonprofit Terms; Industry Terms: Not Available to Industry
How to cite: pTol2CG NBT:NRGIIIa:polyA was a gift from William Talbot (Addgene plasmid # 193012 ; http://n2t.net/addgene:193012 ; RRID:Addgene_193012)
